>Addgene plasmid #86932 | pET mRuby2 LIC cloning vector (u-mRuby2) | addgene full sequence | sequence record 174747 | Addgene NGS Result
GCCTCACTGATTAAGCATTGGTAACTGTCAGACCAAGTTTACTCATATATACTTTAGATTGATTTAAAAC
TTCATTTTTAATTTAAAAGGATCTAGGTGAAGATCCTTTTTGATAATCTCATGACCAAAATCCCTTAACG
TGAGTTTTCGTTCCACTGAGCGTCAGACCCCGTAGAAAAGATCAAAGGATCTTCTTGAGATCCTTTTTTT
CTGCGCGTAATCTGCTGCTTGCAAACAAAAAAACCACCGCTACCAGCGGTGGTTTGTTTGCCGGATCAAG
AGCTACCAACTCTTTTTCCGAAGGTAACTGGCTTCAGCAGAGCGCAGATACCAAATACTGTCCTTCTAGT
GTAGCCGTAGTTAGGCCACCACTTCAAGAACTCTGTAGCACCGCCTACATACCTCGCTCTGCTAATCCTG
TTACCAGTGGCTGCTGCCAGTGGCGATAAGTCGTGTCTTACCGGGTTGGACTCAAGACGATAGTTACCGG
ATAAGGCGCAGCGGTCGGGCTGAACGGGGGGTTCGTGCACACAGCCCAGCTTGGAGCGAACGACCTACAC
CGAACTGAGATACCTACAGCGTGAGCTATGAGAAAGCGCCACGCTTCCCGAAGGGAGAAAGGCGGACAGG
TATCCGGTAAGCGGCAGGGTCGGAACAGGAGAGCGCACGAGGGAGCTTCCAGGGGGAAACGCCTGGTATC
TTTATAGTCCTGTCGGGTTTCGCCACCTCTGACTTGAGCGTCGATTTTTGTGATGCTCGTCAGGGGGGCG
GAGCCTATGGAAAAACGCCAGCAACGCGGCCTTTTTACGGTTCCTGGCCTTTTGCTGGCCTTTTGCTCAC
ATGTTCTTTCCTGCGTTATCCCCTGATTCTGTGGATAACCGTATTACCGCCTTTGAGTGAGCTGATACCG
CTCGCCGCAGCCGAACGACCGAGCGCAGCGAGTCAGTGAGCGAGGAAGCGGAAGAGCGCCTGATGCGGTA
TTTTCTCCTTACGCATCTGTGCGGTATTTCACACCGCAATGGTGCACTCTCAGTACAATCTGCTCTGATG
CCGCATAGTTAAGCCAGTATACACTCCGCTATCGCTACGTGACTGGGTCATGGCTGCGCCCCGACACCCG
CCAACACCCGCTGACGCGCCCTGACGGGCTTGTCTGCTCCCGGCATCCGCTTACAGACAAGCTGTGACCG
TCTCCGGGAGCTGCATGTGTCAGAGGTTTTCACCGTCATCACCGAAACGCGCGAGGCAGCTGCGGTAAAG
CTCATCAGCGTGGTCGTGAAGCGATTCACAGATGTCTGCCTGTTCATCCGCGTCCAGCTCGTTGAGTTTC
TCCAGAAGCGTTAATGTCTGGCTTCTGATAAAGCGGGCCATGTTAAGGGCGGTTTTTTCCTGTTTGGTCA
CTGATGCCTCCGTGTAAGGGGGATTTCTGTTCATGGGGGTAATGATACCGATGAAACGAGAGAGGATGCT
CACGATACGGGTTACTGATGATGAACATGCCCGGTTACTGGAACGTTGTGAGGGTAAACAACTGGCGGTA
TGGATGCGGCGGGACCAGAGAAAAATCACTCAGGGTCAATGCCAGCGCTTCGTTAATACAGATGTAGGTG
TTCCACAGGGTAGCCAGCAGCATCCTGCGATGCAGATCCGGAACATAATGGTGCAGGGCGCTGACTTCCG
CGTTTCCAGACTTTACGAAACACGGAAACCGAAGACCATTCATGTTGTTGCTCAGGTCGCAGACGTTTTG
CAGCAGCAGTCGCTTCACGTTCGCTCGCGTATCGGTGATTCATTCTGCTAACCAGTAAGGCAACCCCGCC
AGCCTAGCCGGGTCCTCAACGACAGGAGCACGATCATGCGCACCCGTGGCCAGGACCCAACGCTGCCCGA
GATGCGCCGCGTGCGGCTGCTGGAGATGGCGGACGCGATGGATATGTTCTGCCAAGGGTTGGTTTGCGCA
TTCACAGTTCTCCGCAAGAATTGATTGGCTCCAATTCTTGGAGTGGTGAATCCGTTAGCGAGGTGCCGCC
GGCTTCCATTCAGGTCGAGGTGGCCCGGCTCCATGCACCGCGACGCAACGCGGGGAGGCAGACAAGGTAT
AGGGCGGCGCCTACAATCCATGCCAACCCGTTCCATGTGCTCGCCGAGGCGGCATAAATCGCCGTGACGA
TCAGCGGTCCAATGATCGAAGTTAGGCTGGTAAGAGCCGCGAGCGATCCTTGAAGCTGTCCCTGATGGTC
GTCATCTACCTGCCTGGACAGCATGGCCTGCAACGCGGGCATCCCGATGCCGCCGGAAGCGAGAAGAATC
ATAATGGGGAAGGCCATCCAGCCTCGCGTCGCGAACGCCAGCAAGACGTAGCCCAGCGCGTCGGCCGCCA
TGCCGGCGATAATGGCCTGCTTCTCGCCGAAACGTTTGGTGGCGGGACCAGTGACGAAGGCTTGAGCGAG
GGCGTGCAAGATTCCGAATACCGCAAGCGACAGGCCGATCATCGTCGCGCTCCAGCGAAAGCGGTCCTCG
CCGAAAATGACCCAGAGCGCTGCCGGCACCTGTCCTACGAGTTGCATGATAAAGAAGACAGTCATAAGTG
CGGCGACGATAGTCATGCCCCGCGCCCACCGGAAGGAGCTGACTGGGTTGAAGGCTCTCAAGGGCATCGG
TCGACGCTCTCCCTTATGCGACTCCTGCATTAGGAAGCAGCCCAGTAGTAGGTTGAGGCCGTTGAGCACC
GCCGCCGCAAGGAATGGTGCATGCAAGGAGATGGCGCCCAACAGTCCCCCGGCCACGGGGCCTGCCACCA
TACCCACGCCGAAACAAGCGCTCATGAGCCCGAAGTGGCGAGCCCGATCTTCCCCATCGGTGATGTCGGC
GATATAGGCGCCAGCAACCGCACCTGTGGCGCCGGTGATGCCGGCCACGATGCGTCCGGCGTAGAGGATC
GAGATCTCGATCCCGCGAAATTAATACGACTCACTATAGGGAGACCACAACGGTTTCCCTCTAGTGCCGG
CTCCGGAGAGCTCTTTAATTAAGCGGCCGCCCTGCAGGACTCGAGTTCTAGAAATAATTTTGTTTAACTT
TAAGAAGGAGATATAGATATCCTCTCATCCTCCAACGGCAGCAGCGGATCCGTGTCTAAGGGCGAAGAGC
TGATCAAGGAAAATATGCGTATGAAGGTGGTCATGGAAGGTTCGGTCAACGGCCACCAATTCAAATGCAC
AGGTGAAGGAGAAGGCAATCCGTACATGGGAACTCAAACCATGAGGATCAAAGTCATCGAGGGAGGACCC
CTGCCATTTGCCTTTGACATTCTTGCCACGTCGTTCATGTATGGCAGCCGTACTTTTATCAAGTACCCGA
AAGGCATTCCTGATTTCTTTAAACAGTCCTTTCCTGAGGGTTTTACTTGGGAAAGAGTTACGAGATACGA
AGATGGTGGAGTCGTCACCGTCATGCAGGACACCAGCCTTGAGGATGGCTGTCTCGTTTACCACGTCCAA
GTCAGAGGGGTAAACTTTCCCTCCAATGGTCCCGTGATGCAGAAGAAGACCAAGGGTTGGGAGCCTAATA
CAGAGATGATGTATCCAGCAGATGGTGGTCTGAGGGGATACACTCATATGGCACTGAAAGTTGATGGTGG
TGGCCATCTGTCTTGCTCTTTCGTAACAACTTACAGGTCAAAAAAGACCGTCGGGAACATCAAGATGCCC
GGTATCCATGCCGTTGATCACCGCCTGGAAAGGTTAGAGGAAAGTGACAATGAAATGTTCGTAGTACAAC
GCGAACACGCAGTTGCCAAGTTCGCCGGGCTTGGTGGTGGGATGGACGAGCTGTACAAGTAGTAACCAAC
TCCATAAGGATCCGCGATCGCGGCGCGCCACCTGGTGGCCGGCCGGTACCACGCGTGCGCGCTGATCCGG
CTGCTAACAAAGCCCGAAAGGAAGCTGAGTTGGCTGCTGCCACCGCTGAGCAATAACTAGCATAACCCCT
TGGGGCCTCTAAACGGGTCTTGAGGGGTTTTTTGCTGAAAGGAGGAACTATATCCGGACATCCACAGGAC
GGGTGTGGTCGCCATGATCGCGTAGTCGATAGTGGCTCCAAGTAGCGAAGCGAGCAGGACTGGGCGGCGG
CCAAAGCGGTCGGACAGTGCTCCGAGAACGGGTGCGCATAGAAATTGCATCAACGCATATAGCGCTAGCA
GCACGCCATAGTGACTGGCGATGCTGTCGGAATGGACGACATCCCGCAAGAGGCCCGGCAGTACCGGCAT
AACCAAGCCTATGCCTACAGCATCCAGGGTGACGGTGCCGAGGATGACGATGAGCGCATTGTTAGATTTC
ATACACGGTGCCTGACTGCGTTAGCAATTTAACTGTGATAAACTACCGCATTAAAGCTTATCGATGATAA
GCTGTCAAACATGAGAATTCTTGAAGACGAAAGGGCCTCGTGATACGCCTATTTTTATAGGTTAATGTCA
TGATAATAATGGTTTCTTAGACGTCAGGTGGCACTTTTCGGGGAAATGTGCGCGGAACCCCTATTTGTTT
ATTTTTCTAAATACATTCAAATATGTATCCGCTCATGAGACAATAACCCTGATAAATGCTTCAATAACAT
TGAAAAAGGAAGAGTATGAGTATTCAACATTTCCGTGTCGCCCTTATTCCCTTTTTTGCGGCATTTTGCC
TTCCTGTTTTTGCTCACCCAGAAACGCTGGTGAAAGTAAAAGATGCTGAAGATCAGTTGGGTGCACGAGT
GGGTTACATCGAACTGGATCTCAACAGCGGTAAGATCCTTGAGAGTTTTCGCCCCGAAGAACGTTTTCCA
ATGATGAGCACTTTTAAAGTTCTGCTATGTGGCGCGGTATTATCCCGTGTTGACGCCGGGCAAGAGCAAC
TCGGTCGCCGCATACACTATTCTCAGAATGACTTGGTTGAGTACTCACCAGTCACAGAAAAGCATCTTAC
GGATGGCATGACAGTAAGAGAATTATGCAGTGCTGCCATAACCATGAGTGATAACACTGCGGCCAACTTA
CTTCTGACAACGATCGGAGGACCGAAGGAGCTAACCGCTTTTTTGCACAACATGGGGGATCATGTAACTC
GCCTTGATCGTTGGGAACCGGAGCTGAATGAAGCCATACCAAACGACGAGCGTGACACCACGATGCCTGC
AGCAATGGCAACAACGTTGCGCAAACTATTAACTGGCGAACTACTTACTCTAGCTTCCCGGCAACAATTA
ATAGACTGGATGGAGGCGGATAAAGTTGCAGGACCACTTCTGCGCTCGGCCCTTCCGGCTGGCTGGTTTA
TTGCTGATAAATCTGGAGCCGGTGAGCGTGGGTCTCGCGGTATCATTGCAGCACTGGGGCCAGATGGTAA
GCCCTCCCGTATCGTAGTTATCTACACGACGGGGAGTCAGGCAACTATGGATGAACGAAATAGACAGATC
GCTGAGATAGGT
Features (pLannotate 1.2.2; 14 found; start..end, strand, type, name):
    195..783     +  rep_origin     ori: high-copy-number ColE1/pMB1/pBR322/pUC origin of replication
    969..1108    -  misc_feature   bom: basis of mobility region from pBR322
   1210..1401    -  CDS            rop: Rop protein, which maintains plasmids at low copy number; rop
   1418..1798    +  CDS            YPB1_ECOLX: Protein predicted: Swiss-Prot protein existence level 4. From Escherichia coli.
   2040..2940    -  CDS            TcR (fragment): tetracycline efflux protein; tet; confers resistance to tetracycline
   2962..2980    +  promoter       T7 promoter: promoter for bacteriophage T7 RNA polymerase
   3069..3091    +  RBS            RBS: efficient ribosome binding site from bacteriophage T7 gene 10 (Olins and Rangwala, 1989)
   3132..3839    +  CDS            mRuby2: mRuby2 is a basic (constitutively fluorescent) red fluorescent protein published in 2012, derived from Entacmaea quadricolor. It has moderate acid sensitivity.
   3920..3969    +  CDS            SET1 (fragment): solubility-enhancement tag derived from T7 phage gene 10B
   3977..4024    +  terminator     T7 terminator: transcription terminator for bacteriophage T7 RNA polymerase
   4050..4342    -  CDS            TcR (fragment): tetracycline efflux protein; tet; confers resistance to tetracycline
   4390..4418    -  promoter       tet promoter: E. coli promoter for tetracycline efflux protein gene
   4531..4635    +  promoter       AmpR promoter: bla
   4636..24      +  CDS            AmpR (across the origin): β-lactamase; bla; confers resistance to ampicillin, carbenicillin, and related antibiotics
