[The description below was written by a language model from this plasmid's Addgene catalogue record and pLannotate feature annotations shown in this document.]
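Description:
pET mRuby2 LIC cloning vector (u-mRuby2) is an empty bacterial expression backbone of about 5.5 kb, built on a pET framework and designed for ligation-independent cloning of an open reading frame as an N-terminal fusion partner to the red fluorescent protein mRuby2. It replicates in E. coli from a ColE1/pMB1-type origin accompanied by the pBR322 bom region and the rop gene, which holds copy number down, consistent with the catalogue's low-copy designation. Selection is by ampicillin through the bla gene and its own promoter. The annotation also detects two fragments of the tetracycline resistance gene and the tet promoter flanking the expression cassette. These are remnants of the pBR322-derived backbone interrupted by the cassette, and are not recorded as a functional marker.

The expression cassette consists of a T7 promoter, the efficient ribosome binding site from phage T7 gene 10, the mRuby2 coding sequence and a T7 terminator, so expression requires a host that supplies T7 RNA polymerase. A short match to a T7 gene 10-derived sequence lies between mRuby2 and the terminator. No lac operator or lacI gene appears in the feature table. The LIC site sits between the ribosome binding site and mRuby2. The vector is linearised there, and the insert, which must supply its own start codon and lack a stop codon, is annealed in so that translation reads through into mRuby2, giving a C-terminal fluorescent tag. The mRuby2 sequence was taken from a Clover-mRuby2 mammalian plasmid. According to the depositor, the vector can be used alone for single-protein expression, and it is also compatible with the same laboratory's series of polycistronic destination vectors for co-expression with other genes.
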