Addgene plasmid #86932: pET mRuby2 LIC cloning vector (u-mRuby2)
Purpose: (Empty Backbone) pET LIC cloning vector for yORF-mRuby2
Depositing lab: Chris Jeans. Depositing organization: University of California, Berkeley.
Backbone
  Vector backbone: pET
  Backbone size (bp): 5475
  Modifications to backbone: mRuby2 is from AddGene plasmid 49089.
  Vector type: Bacterial Expression
  Promoter: T7
  Tag / fusion protein: mRuby2 (C terminal on insert)
Growth in bacteria
  Bacterial resistance: Ampicillin, 100 μg/mL
  Growth temperature: 37°C
  Growth strain: DH5alpha
  Copy number: Low Copy
Gene/Insert
  Cloning method: Ligation Independent Cloning
  Sequencing primers: 5′ T7 Forward; 3′ T7 Reverse
Resource information
  A portion of this plasmid was derived from a plasmid made by: The sequence for mRuby2 came from Addgene #49089 (pcDNA3.1-Clover-mRuby2).
Terms and licenses: Academic/Nonprofit Terms; Industry Terms: Not Available to Industry
Depositor comments: This plasmid is an empty vector. Your gene can be inserted with a LIC cloning protocol. This plasmid can be used as a single-expression vector, and it is also compatible with our 2-series polycistronic destination vectors (2D, 2E, and 2Z), if co-expression with other genes is desired. To clone into this vector, add LIC tags to the 5' end of your PCR primers. Forward - 5' TTTAAGAAGGAGATATAGATC3' Reverse - 5' GTTGGAGGATGAGAGGATCCC 3' The ORF inserted into this plasmid MUST begin with ATG. Do NOT include a stop codon with your reverse primer. Linearize the plasmid with EcoRV, then gel purify. When digesting the DNA with T4 polymerase, use dGTP for the insert and dCTP for your linearized vector. More information on this vector can be found through http://qb3.berkeley.edu/qb3/macrolab/
How to cite: pET mRuby2 LIC cloning vector (u-mRuby2) was a gift from Chris Jeans (Addgene plasmid # 86932 ; http://n2t.net/addgene:86932 ; RRID:Addgene_86932)
